Addgene plasmid #123395: TRAV23
Purpose: construction of TCR
Depositing lab: Catherine Wu. Depositing organization: Dana-Farber Cancer Institute. Publication: A cloning and expression system to probe T-cell receptor specificity and assess functional avidity to neoantigens. Hu Z, Anandappa AJ, Sun J, Kim J, Leet DE, Bozym DJ, Chen C, Williams L, Shukla SA, Zhang W, Tabbaa D, Steelman S, Olive O, Livak KJ, Kishi H, Muraguchi A, Guleria I, Stevens J, Lane WJ, Burkhardt UE, Fritsch EF, Neuberg D, Ott PA, Keskin DB, Hacohen N, Wu CJ. Blood. 2018 Nov 1;132(18):1911-1921. doi: 10.1182/blood-2018-04-843763. Epub 2018 Aug 27. PubMed 30150207.
Backbone
  Vector backbone: pUC57-kanamycin
  Vector type: Bacterial Expression
Growth in bacteria
  Bacterial resistance: Kanamycin, 50 μg/mL
  Growth temperature: 37°C
  Growth strain: DH5alpha
  Copy number: High Copy
Gene/Insert
  Gene/Insert name: TRAV23
  Species: H. sapiens (human)
  Mutation: WT
  Entrez Gene: TRAV23DV6 (a.k.a. TCRAV17S1, TRAV23/DV6, hADV23S1)
  Cloning method: Unknown
Terms and licenses: Academic/Nonprofit Terms; Industry Terms: Not Available to Industry
Depositor comments: Cloning Method: Golden Gate.
How to cite: TRAV23 was a gift from Catherine Wu (Addgene plasmid # 123395 ; http://n2t.net/addgene:123395 ; RRID:Addgene_123395)
