[The description below was written by a language model from this plasmid's Addgene catalogue record and pLannotate feature annotations shown in this document.]
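Description:
TRAV23 is a small (about 3.6 kb) bacterial cloning plasmid built on the pUC57-kanamycin backbone that serves as a modular parts donor for assembling human T-cell receptor expression constructs. It is propagated in E. coli from a high-copy ColE1/pUC-type origin and selected with kanamycin through the aph(3')-Ia (KanR) gene. The remaining backbone annotations are remnants of the pUC cloning region and its pBR322 ancestry: lac promoter, lac operator and CAP binding site, and fragments of lacZα, lacI, bom and rop. Although it is catalogued as a bacterial expression vector, the record gives no indication that the insert is meant to be expressed in bacteria. The insert lies on the opposite strand from the lac promoter, and no eukaryotic promoter or polyadenylation signal is annotated.

The catalogue names only the wild-type human TRAV23 (TRAV23/DV6) alpha-chain variable segment as the insert, but the feature table shows a larger composite cassette on a single strand. A TCR beta-chain constant region (matched to TRBC1) is followed by an F2A ribosome-skipping peptide from foot-and-mouth disease virus, and then directly by an alpha-chain V region. The automated annotation labels that V region TRAV29DV5. This conflicts with the catalogue entry and may simply reflect a closest-homologue database match, though the record does not resolve the discrepancy.

This layout suits Golden Gate assembly, the cloning method noted by the depositor. A constant-beta–2A–V-alpha block of this kind could be joined with other TCR segments to form a single open reading frame from which the 2A peptide yields separate beta and alpha chains. The stated purpose is TCR construction, in the context of a cloning and expression system for testing TCR specificity and functional avidity to neoantigens.
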