Features (pLannotate 1.2.2; 12 found; start..end, strand, type, name):
    137..236     +  misc_feature   bom (fragment): basis of mobility region from pBR322
    242..399     -  CDS            lacZα (fragment): LacZα fragment of β-galactosidase; lacZ fragment
    441..965     +  CDS            TRBC1: TRBC1_HUMAN - Experimental evidence at protein level: Swiss-Prot protein existence level 1. Constant region of T cell receptor (TR) beta chain (PubMed:24600447). Alpha-beta T cell receptors are antigen specific receptors which are essential to the immune response and are present on the cell surface of T lymphocytes. Recognize peptide-major histocompatibility (MH) (pMH) complexes that are displayed by antigen presenting cells (APC), a prerequisite for efficient T cell adaptive immunity against pathogens (PubMed:25493333). Binding of alpha-beta TR to pMH complex initiates TR-CD3 clustering on th
    990..1055    +  CDS            F2A: 2A peptide from foot-and-mouth disease virus polyprotein Eukaryotic ribosomes fail to insert a peptide bond between the Gly and Pro residues, yielding separate polypeptides.
   1056..1403    +  CDS            TRAV29DV5: TVA29_HUMAN - Experimental evidence at protein level: Swiss-Prot protein existence level 1. V region of the variable domain of T cell receptor (TR) alpha chain that participates in the antigen recognition (PubMed:24600447). Alpha-beta T cell receptors are antigen specific receptors which are essential to the immune response and are present on the cell surface of T lymphocytes. Recognize peptide-major histocompatibility (MH) (pMH) complexes that are displayed by antigen presenting cells (APC), a prerequisite for efficient T cell adaptive immunity against pathogens (PubMed:25493333). Binding of
   1492..1508    -  protein_bind   lac operator: The lac repressor binds to the lac operator to inhibit transcription in E. coli. This inhibition can be relieved by adding lactose or isopropyl-β-D-thiogalactopyranoside (IPTG). lac repressor encoded by lacI
   1516..1546    -  promoter       lac promoter: promoter for the E. coli lac operon
   1561..1582    -  protein_bind   CAP binding site: CAP binding activates transcription in the presence of cAMP. E. coli catabolite activator protein
   1595..1687    -  CDS            lacI (fragment): lac repressor; lacI; The lac repressor binds to the lac operator to inhibit transcription in E. coli. This inhibition can be relieved by adding lactose or isopropyl-β-D-thiogalactopyranoside (IPTG).
   1870..2458    -  rep_origin     ori: high-copy-number ColE1/pMB1/pBR322/pUC origin of replication
   2636..3445    -  CDS            KanR: aminoglycoside phosphotransferase; aph(3')-Ia; confers resistance to kanamycin in bacteria or G418 (Geneticin®) in eukaryotes
   3552..35      +  CDS            rop (fragment) (across the origin): Rop protein, which maintains plasmids at low copy number; rop
>Addgene plasmid #123395 | TRAV23 | addgene full sequence | sequence record 243820 | Addgene NGS Result
TCGCGCGTTTCGGTGATGACGGTGAAAACCTCTGACACATGCAGCTCCCGGAGACGGTCACAGCTTGTCT
GTAAGCGGATGCCGGGAGCAGACAAGCCCGTCAGGGCGCGTCAGCGGGTGTTGGCGGGTGTCGGGGCTGG
CTTAACTATGCGGCATCAGAGCAGATTGTACTGAGAGTGCACCATATGCGGTGTGAAATACCGCACAGAT
GCGTAAGGAGAAAATACCGCATCAGGCGCCATTCGCCATTCAGGCTGCGCAACTGTTGGGAAGGGCGATC
GGTGCGGGCCTCTTCGCTATTACGCCAGCTGGCGAAAGGGGGATGTGCTGCAAGGCGATTAAGTTGGGTA
ACGCCAGGGTTTTCCCAGTCACGACGTTGTAAAACGACGGCCAGAGAATTCGAGCTCGGTACCTCGCGAA
TACATCTAGATGGTCTCTACCTGAACAAGGTGTTCCCACCCGAGGTCGCTGTGTTTGAGCCATCAGAAGC
AGAGATCTCCCACACCCAAAAGGCCACACTGGTGTGCCTGGCCACAGGCTTCTTCCCCGACCACGTGGAG
CTGAGCTGGTGGGTGAATGGGAAGGAGGTGCACAGTGGGGTCAGCACGGACCCGCAGCCCCTCAAGGAGC
AGCCCGCCCTCAATGACTCCAGATACTGCCTGAGCAGCCGCCTGAGGGTTTCGGCCACCTTCTGGCAGAA
CCCCCGCAACCACTTCCGCTGTCAAGTCCAGTTCTACGGGCTCTCGGAGAATGACGAGTGGACCCAGGAT
AGGGCCAAACCCGTCACCCAGATCGTCAGCGCCGAGGCCTGGGGTAGAGCAGACTGTGGCTTTACCTCGG
TGTCCTACCAGCAAGGGGTCCTGTCTGCCACCATCCTCTATGAGATCCTGCTAGGGAAGGCCACCCTGTA
TGCTGTGCTGGTCAGCGCCCTTGTGTTGATGGCCATGGTCAAGAGAAAGGATTTCAGGAGGAGGAGGAGC
GGCAGTGGAGTGAAACAGACTTTGAATTTTGACCTTCTCAAGTTGGCGGGAGACGTGGAGTCCAACCCAG
GGCCCATGGACAAGATCTTAGGAGCATCATTTTTAGTTCTGTGGCTTCAACTATGCTGGGTGAGTGGCCA
ACAGAAGGAGAAAAGTGACCAGCAGCAGGTGAAACAAAGTCCTCAATCTTTGATAGTCCAGAAAGGAGGG
ATTTCAATTATAAACTGTGCTTATGAGAACACTGCGTTTGACTACTTTCCATGGTACCAACAATTCCCTG
GGAAAGGCCCTGCATTATTGATAGCCATACGTCCAGATGTGAGTGAAAAGAAAGAAGGAAGATTCACAAT
CTCCTTCAATAAAAGTGCCAAGCAGTTCTCATTGCATATCATGGATTCCCAGCCTGGAGACTCAGCCACC
TACTGAGACCATCGGATCCCGGGCCCGTCGACTGCAGAGGCCTGCATGCAAGCTTGGTGTAATCATGGTC
ATAGCTGTTTCCTGTGTGAAATTGTTATCCGCTCACAATTCCACACAACATACGAGCCGGAAGCATAAAG
TGTAAAGCCTGGGGTGCCTAATGAGTGAGCTAACTCACATTAATTGCGTTGCGCTCACTGCCCGCTTTCC
AGTCGGGAAACCTGTCGTGCCAGCTGCATTAATGAATCGGCCAACGCGCGGGGAGAGGCGGTTTGCGTAT
TGGGCGCTCTTCCGCTTCCTCGCTCACTGACTCGCTGCGCTCGGTCGTTCGGCTGCGGCGAGCGGTATCA
GCTCACTCAAAGGCGGTAATACGGTTATCCACAGAATCAGGGGATAACGCAGGAAAGAACATGTGAGCAA
AAGGCCAGCAAAAGGCCAGGAACCGTAAAAAGGCCGCGTTGCTGGCGTTTTTCCATAGGCTCCGCCCCCC
TGACGAGCATCACAAAAATCGACGCTCAAGTCAGAGGTGGCGAAACCCGACAGGACTATAAAGATACCAG
GCGTTTCCCCCTGGAAGCTCCCTCGTGCGCTCTCCTGTTCCGACCCTGCCGCTTACCGGATACCTGTCCG
CCTTTCTCCCTTCGGGAAGCGTGGCGCTTTCTCATAGCTCACGCTGTAGGTATCTCAGTTCGGTGTAGGT
CGTTCGCTCCAAGCTGGGCTGTGTGCACGAACCCCCCGTTCAGCCCGACCGCTGCGCCTTATCCGGTAAC
TATCGTCTTGAGTCCAACCCGGTAAGACACGACTTATCGCCACTGGCAGCAGCCACTGGTAACAGGATTA
GCAGAGCGAGGTATGTAGGCGGTGCTACAGAGTTCTTGAAGTGGTGGCCTAACTACGGCTACACTAGAAG
AACAGTATTTGGTATCTGCGCTCTGCTGAAGCCAGTTACCTTCGGAAAAAGAGTTGGTAGCTCTTGATCC
GGCAAACAAACCACCGCTGGTAGCGGTGGTTTTTTTGTTTGCAAGCAGCAGATTACGCGCAGAAAAAAAG
GATCTCAAGAAGATCCTTTGATCTTTTCTACGGGGTCTGACGCTCAGTGGAACGAAAACTCACGTTAAGG
GATTTTGGTCATGAGATTATCAAAAAGGATCTTCACCTAGATCCTTTTAAATTAAAAATGAAGTTTTAAA
TCAAGCCCAATCTGAATAATGTTACAACCAATTAACCAATTCTGATTAGAAAAACTCATCGAGCATCAAA
TGAAACTGCAATTTATTCATATCAGGATTATCAATACCATATTTTTGAAAAAGCCGTTTCTGTAATGAAG
GAGAAAACTCACCGAGGCAGTTCCATAGGATGGCAAGATCCTGGTATCGGTCTGCGATTCCGACTCGTCC
AACATCAATACAACCTATTAATTTCCCCTCGTCAAAAATAAGGTTATCAAGTGAGAAATCACCATGAGTG
ACGACTGAATCCGGTGAGAATGGCAAAAGTTTATGCATTTCTTTCCAGACTTGTTCAACAGGCCAGCCAT
TACGCTCGTCATCAAAATCACTCGCATCAACCAAACCGTTATTCATTCGTGATTGCGCCTGAGCGAGACG
AAATACGCGATCGCTGTTAAAAGGACAATTACAAACAGGAATCGAATGCAACCGGCGCAGGAACACTGCC
AGCGCATCAACAATATTTTCACCTGAATCAGGATATTCTTCTAATACCTGGAATGCTGTTTTTCCGGGGA
TCGCAGTGGTGAGTAACCATGCATCATCAGGAGTACGGATAAAATGCTTGATGGTCGGAAGAGGCATAAA
TTCCGTCAGCCAGTTTAGTCTGACCATCTCATCTGTAACATCATTGGCAACGCTACCTTTGCCATGTTTC
AGAAACAACTCTGGCGCATCGGGCTTCCCATACAAGCGATAGATTGTCGCACCTGATTGCCCGACATTAT
CGCGAGCCCATTTATACCCATATAAATCAGCATCCATGTTGGAATTTAATCGCGGCCTCGACGTTTCCCG
TTGAATATGGCTCATAACACCCCTTGTATTACTGTTTATGTAAGCAGACAGTTTTATTGTTCATGATGAT
ATATTTTTATCTTGTGCAATGTAACATCAGAGATTTTGAGACACGGGCCAGAGCTGCA
